# Supplementary material for: Conditional Knockouts of Interphotoreceptor Retinoid Binding Protein Suggest Two Independent Mechanisms for Retinal Degeneration and Myopia
Source: Invest Ophthalmol Vis Sci. 2024 Jun 21;65(6):32. doi: 10.1167/iovs.65.6.32 (PMC11193143; doi:10.1167/iovs.65.6.32)
Supplement: Supplement 2 [file iovs-65-6-32_s002.txt]

LOCUS       RBP3_floxed_allele     11336 bp ds-DNA     linear       11-JUL-2023
DEFINITION  .
COMMENT     Imported from genome: GRCm38 (mm10, Mus musculus) Gene: Rbp3
            (ENSMUSG00000041534) Location: chr14 33952021-33964216 Transcript:
            Rbp3-201 (ENSMUST00000035695, CCDS26929)
FEATURES             Location/Qualifiers
     protein_bind    434..467
                     /label="loxP"
                     /ApEinfo_revcolor="#31849b"
                     /ApEinfo_fwdcolor="#31849b"
     exon            1035..4157
                     /label="Rbp3-201 Exon 1"
                     /ApEinfo_revcolor="#d59687"
                     /ApEinfo_fwdcolor="#d59687"
     CDS             join(1110..4157,5611..5801,7672..7814,9518..9840)
                     /ApEinfo_revcolor="#84b0dc"
                     /ApEinfo_fwdcolor="#84b0dc"
                     /translation="MMREWVLVLSTLLWVPAGPTHLFQPSLVLDMAKILLDNYCFPENLMGMQAAIEQAMKSHEILGISDPQTLAQVLTAGVQSSLSDPRLFISYEPSTLEAPQQAPVLTNLTREELLAQIQRNIRHEVLEGNVGYLRVDDLPGQEVLSELGEFLVSHVWRQLMSTSSLVLDLRHCSGGHFSGIPYVISYLHPGNTVMHVDTVYDRPSNTTTEIWTLPEVLGERYSADKDVVVLTSGHTGGVAEDIAYILKQMRRAIVVGERTEGGALDLQKLRIGQSNFFLTVPVSRSLGPLGGGGQTWEGSGVLPCVGTPAEQALEKALAILTLRRALPGVVLRLQEALQDYYTLVDRVPGLLHHLASMDYSAVVSEEDLVTKLNAGLQAVSEDPRLLVRATGPRDSSSRPETGPNESPAATPEVPTEEDARRALVDSVFQVSVLPGNVGYLRFDRFADAAVLETLGPYVLKQVWEPLQDTEHLIMDLRHNPGGPSSAMPLVLSYFQGPEAGPVRLFTTYDRRTNITQEHFSHRELLGQRYGNQRGVYLLTSHRTATAAEEFAFLMQSLGWATLVGEITAGSLLHTCTVPLLDSPQGGLALTVPVLTFIDNHGEAWLGGGVVPDAIVLAEEALERAQEVLDFHRSLGALVEGTGRLLEAHYARPEIAQRARALLQSKLAQGAYRTAVDLESLASQLTADLQEVSEDHRLLVFHSPGELVAEEVPLPPPAVPSPEELSYLIEALFKTDVLPGQLGYLRFDAMAELETVKAIGPQLVQLVWQRLVDTAALIVDLRYNPGSYSSAVPLLCSYFFEAEPRQHLYSVFDRATSRVTEIWTLPLVAGQRYGSHKDLYILMSHTSGSAAEAFAHTMQDLQRATVIGEPTAGGALSVGIYQVGNSPLYASMPTQMALSASTGEAWDLAGVEPDITVPMSEALSTAQDIVVLRAKVPTVLQTAGKLVADNYASPELGAKMAAKLSGLQSRYARVTSEGALAEMLGADLQILSGDPHLKTAHIPEDAKDRIPGIVPMQIPSPEVFEDLIKFSFHTNVLEDNIGYLRFDMFGDCELLTQVSELLVEHIWKKIVHTDALIIDMRFNLGGPTSSISALCSYFFDEAPPILLDKIYNRPNDSVSELWTHTQLTGERYGSKKSVAILTSGVTAGAAEEFTYIMKRLGRALVIGEVTSGGCQPPQTYHVDDTHLYITIPTARSVGAEDGSSWEGVGVTPNVVVSSELALTRAKEILQQALRG*"
     misc_feature    4228..4250
                     /label="spacer"
                     /ApEinfo_revcolor="#c7b0e3"
                     /ApEinfo_fwdcolor="#c7b0e3"
     misc_feature    4251..4284
                     /label="FRT"
                     /ApEinfo_revcolor="#b1ff67"
                     /ApEinfo_fwdcolor="#b1ff67"
     J_segment       4285..4318
                     /label="loxP"
                     /ApEinfo_revcolor="#75c6a9"
                     /ApEinfo_fwdcolor="#75c6a9"
     misc_feature    4319..4334
                     /label="spacer"
                     /ApEinfo_revcolor="#d59687"
                     /ApEinfo_fwdcolor="#d59687"
     exon            5611..5801
                     /label="Rbp3-201 Exon 2"
                     /ApEinfo_revcolor="#faac61"
                     /ApEinfo_fwdcolor="#faac61"
     exon            7672..7814
                     /label="Rbp3-201 Exon 3"
                     /ApEinfo_revcolor="#9eafd2"
                     /ApEinfo_fwdcolor="#9eafd2"
     exon            9518..11336
                     /label="Rbp3-201 Exon 4"
                     /ApEinfo_revcolor="#b1ff67"
                     /ApEinfo_fwdcolor="#b1ff67"
ORIGIN
        1 CCCTGGGACT GGCTCCCAGG TGTGACCCTG CGGGTATGAG AATGACAGGT ATTCTTTGTG
       61 TGACTTAGGA CCACAGAGAG CCACTCACTT CTCACGGTGA GCACTGGACT GAAGCTGAGC
      121 CCCTAACTAT TggggggggT GTCTCCATTC ACAAAGAGAA TGAGGCTCAC TAGATCACTT
      181 AACCTTATCT GGTCTGAAAT TATTGATCTC ATGTCCCTCT CGCTGTCACA CTCTGTACTA
      241 GTGTCCGGAC CTTTCATTCA TCTTGAAAGT TGTGAGGTAC TGACATCTAT ATTATACCTA
      301 GAAGCATAAT AAGGGTATAG GAACAAGTTT CAATTCCTGA GGCTGACAAT GGCCCTAGAC
      361 TAAGCCTTCC CAGTATCTGA GATGGTGGTG GCCTATGCAG CCTTTTCTCG CTATCCGTCA
      421 CCTGTCCCCA TCTataactt cgtataatgt atgctatacg aagttatGAA ACGGTGGGTT
      481 GAACTATCTA CTAAACTCCC TGGTGATAAA ATAGATATGA TACTCATTAT AGAGCCTTCA
      541 TCAGTAACTT CCAGACACCG CAATGCTTTG TGAAAGCATT CATGTTTAAT CTACCCAATa
      601 acttagtcta cagaacaagt cagatacctt ccccaaccta tgaataaaca gtagcagaac
      661 cagacctcca actgcgtctg cctaattcca gagtcATGGG TGAGCCACAG TGGGAAAACG
      721 ATATTTATTT GTAGATTAAC GATTCTCATT TGCAAGACTT TAGTAAAAAC TGTGGGTGTA
      781 GAAAGCATAT CACAGGGCCT CGCATGTGTC AGGAACTCAA ACTAAATGCA ATTGTTTGTG
      841 TTATTCTACA CAGACATGGC TCAGCAAGAT GAGATGCAAT GTTCCTTCCG GGTCAAACCA
      901 CCCTGGCCTC TTCTTCAGAG TCCAGCTCAT GTGCTTGAAT TAGACAGGAT TAAAGGCTTA
      961 GCAGAGCTGG AAGCCTCACA TCTAACTCCC ACATTGAGCC CCAGACCTTC TGTCTGCCTG
     1021 CTAAGAAGGG CAAGGGAGAG AGGCAGCTGC AGGACCACAG CCTTGTACAC ACGGAGCTCT
     1081 TATCCAGGAG CCAAGGCTCT GGGATCCCAA TGATGAGAGA ATGGGTCCTG GTTTTGTCCA
     1141 CACTGCTCTG GGTTCCGGCT GGTCCCACGC ACCTCTTCCA GCCAAGCCTG GTACTGGATA
     1201 TGGCCAAGAT CCTCCTGGAT AACTACTGCT TCCCTGAGAA CCTGATGGGA ATGCAAGCAG
     1261 CCATTGAGCA GGCGATGAAG AGTCACGAGA TTCTGGGCAT CTCAGACCCT CAGACGCTGG
     1321 CCCAAGTGCT GACAGCTGGA GTCCAGAGTT CCTTGAGTGA CCCACGACTC TTCATCTCTT
     1381 ACGAGCCCAG TACCCTCGAG GCTCCCCAGC AAGCACCAGT GCTCACCAAC CTCACCCGAG
     1441 AAGAACTGCT GGCCCAGATA CAGAGGAACA TCCGCCATGA GGTTCTTGAG GGCAACGTGG
     1501 GCTACCTACG AGTGGACGAC CTCCCTGGCC AAGAGGTACT GAGCGAGCTG GGGGAGTTCT
     1561 TAGTGAGCCA TGTGTGGAGG CAGCTCATGA GCACCTCCTC CTTGGTGCTA GATCTCCGGC
     1621 ACTGCTCTGG CGGCCACTTC TCTGGGATCC CTTATGTCAT CTCTTACTTG CACCCTGGGA
     1681 ACACGGTCAT GCACGTGGAC ACCGTCTACG ATCGGCCCTC CAACACCACC ACAGAGATCT
     1741 GGACCTTGCC CGAGGTCCTC GGGGAGAGAT ACAGTGCTGA CAAGGATGTG GTGGTCCTCA
     1801 CCAGCGGACA CACTGGGGGA GTCGCAGAGG ACATTGCCTA CATCCTGAAG CAGATGCGGC
     1861 GCGCCATCGT GGTGGGCGAG CGGACGGAGG GTGGGGCCCT GGACCTCCAG AAGCTGAGAA
     1921 TAGGCCAGTC CAACTTCTTC CTCACAGTGC CTGTGTCCAG GTCCCTGGGA CCTCTAGGTG
     1981 GAGGTGGCCA GACATGGGAA GGCAGTGGCG TGCTGCCTTG TGTGGGGACC CCTGCAGAGC
     2041 AAGCCCTAGA AAAGGCCCTG GCCATCCTCA CCCTGCGTCG TGCCCTGCCA GGGGTTGTCC
     2101 TCCGACTTCA GGAAGCCCTC CAGGACTATT ACACATTAGT GGACCGAGTG CCGGGCCTGC
     2161 TGCACCACCT GGCCAGCATG GACTACTCAG CTGTGGTCTC TGAAGAGGAC CTGGTGACAA
     2221 AGCTCAATGC TGGCTTGCAG GCTGTGTCGG AGGATCCCAG GCTCCTGGTG AGGGCCACCG
     2281 GACCCAGAGA CTCCTCCTCA AGACCTGAGA CTGGGCCTAA TGAGTCCCCA GCAGCCACCC
     2341 CCGAGGTGCC CACGGAAGAA GATGCCCGGA GGGCCCTGGT GGACTCTGTG TTTCAGGTGT
     2401 CCGTGCTGCC GGGCAATGTG GGCTACCTGC GCTTTGATAG ATTTGCAGAC GCCGCTGTGC
     2461 TGGAGACGCT GGGCCCTTAC GTGCTGAAGC AGGTATGGGA GCCTTTGCAG GACACGGAAC
     2521 ACCTCATCAT GGACCTGCGT CATAACCCTG GGGGTCCGTC CTCGGCGATG CCTCTGGTGC
     2581 TGTCCTACTT CCAGGGACCT GAGGCCGGAC CTGTACGGCT CTTTACCACC TATGATCGCC
     2641 GCACCAACAT CACCCAGGAG CACTTCAGCC ATCGGGAGTT GCTAGGCCAA CGCTATGGTA
     2701 ACCAGCGTGG AGTGTACCTG CTTACTAGCC ACAGGACTGC CACAGCTGCC GAAGAGTTTG
     2761 CCTTCCTCAT GCAGTCCCTG GGCTGGGCCA CACTGGTCGG CGAAATCACC GCGGGTAGCC
     2821 TGCTCCACAC CTGCACGGTG CCACTGCTGG ACTCGCCCCA GGGTGGCCTG GCGCTCACAG
     2881 TACCGGTACT TACTTTTATT GACAACCACG GTGAGGCCTG GCTGGGGGGT GGGGTGGTAC
     2941 CTGATGCCAT CGTGCTGGCT GAGGAGGCCT TAGAGAGAGC TCAGGAGGTG CTGGACTTCC
     3001 ATCGCAGTCT GGGCGCCTTG GTAGAGGGCA CGGGTCGCCT GCTGGAGGCT CACTATGCCC
     3061 GGCCAGAGAT CGCACAGCGG GCCAGAGCTC TCCTGCAATC TAAGTTGGCC CAAGGAGCCT
     3121 ACCGCACAGC TGTGGACTTG GAGTCACTGG CCTCACAGCT CACTGCTGAC CTTCAGGAGG
     3181 TATCTGAGGA CCACCGCCTG CTGGTATTCC ATAGCCCTGG GGAGCTTGTG GCAGAGGAGG
     3241 TCCCTCTACC GCCCCCTGCC GTTCCCTCCC CAGAGGAACT CTCCTATCTC ATAGAGGCTC
     3301 TGTTCAAAAC GGATGTGCTA CCCGGCCAGC TCGGCTACTT GCGTTTTGAC GCCATGGCTG
     3361 AGCTAGAGAC AGTAAAGGCC ATTGGGCCTC AGCTAGTACA GCTGGTGTGG CAGAGGCTGG
     3421 TGGACACAGC TGCGCTGATT GTTGACCTGC GCTACAACCC TGGCAGCTAC TCTTCTGCCG
     3481 TTCCTCTACT CTGCTCCTAT TTTTTTGAGG CGGAGCCCCG CCAGCACCTC TACTCTGTTT
     3541 TTGACAGGGC GACATCTAGG GTCACAGAAA TATGGACCCT GCCGCTGGTT GCTGGGCAAC
     3601 GCTATGGATC CCATAAGGAC CTATACATCC TCATGAGCCA CACTAGTGGC TCTGCAGCCG
     3661 AGGCCTTTGC TCACACTATG CAGGACCTAC AGCGGGCCAC CGTTATAGGA GAGCCCACAG
     3721 CTGGAGGGGC ACTCTCCGTG GGCATCTACC AGGTGGGCAA CAGCCCCTTA TATGCCTCCA
     3781 TGCCTACTCA GATGGCCCTG AGTGCCAGCA CCGGTGAGGC CTGGGACTTG GCTGGTGTGG
     3841 AACCTGACAT CACTGTGCCC ATGAGTGAGG CCCTTTCCAC AGCCCAGGAC ATAGTGGTCC
     3901 TGCGTGCTAA GGTGCCCACT GTTCTGCAGA CAGCTGGGAA ACTAGTGGCT GATAACTATG
     3961 CATCCCCTGA ATTGGGGGCC AAGATGGCTG CCAAGCTAAG CGGTCTGCAG AGCCGCTATG
     4021 CAAGGGTGAC TTCAGAAGGG GCCTTGGCTG AGATGCTGGG GGCAGATCTG CAAATACTCT
     4081 CTGGGGACCC ACACCTGAAG ACAGCACACA TTCCAGAGGA TGCCAAAGAC CGAATTCCTG
     4141 GAATCGTGCC TATGCAGGTA AGGTACAACA GAGACTTAAC CTGGTTCAAT CCTTCGAGTG
     4201 ACTCATCCAG ATGTTGGCAG GTGTGGAgac aaagtcggat ccgcggccgc gaagttccta
     4261 ttctctagaa agtataggaa cttcataact tcgtataatg tatgctatac gaagttatat
     4321 ttaaatcgcc ccgaTATGTG TACCATGCAA GGCTTAGTTC TGGGTTTATG TTTTCACTTA
     4381 TCCTGTCCTT TCTTCACTTT CGCCTCACTG TCTCTCAACT CTCTGTCTCC ACTGTCTCTG
     4441 GGCAGCTCTA TAGACGACTC AATAAATCTA ATGTGAAAAT TGGAGTGGAA GGTCTTACAT
     4501 CTCAGCCAGA TAGAAGGCAA GAGTTTCCAT GAGTTCCCAC TGTCAAAACT GGGGAAGGGA
     4561 GTCATCAAGT TATCTGAGGC TCTAAAATGA GATTTTCCTT CCCTGAAAAT ATGAAGCTTA
     4621 CATGACTTGG ATCTACTGTG TCCTTAGAAG CAAAGACCAG AGACAGGACA CAGGTCCTGG
     4681 GGTGGCTGAG TGCTAAGGCC CAGCCCAAAG ACCTCTGTTT GAAGCCATTT CGAACAATGC
     4741 ACAGCATGAT TCTGGTTGAG CTGAGGTCGT GAGTATCTGA TCCAAGGCTC AGCTTGATAG
     4801 GACATTTGGA GCAAGGTGGC TGCAGTCAGA ATACTTGAAA GCCAGCACCA GCGTACCAGG
     4861 GAGCACAGAC AGGTACATTA AGCTGTGCGG CTGCTGAGGA GTTGTGGGGA GGAAACGGAT
     4921 CTGGCCAGGG CAAAGTGGAC AGGATTCATG GAGGCCCAGT CTACCTTAGC TGCACTAGGG
     4981 AGAGAAGAAG TAGAGTCCTA TTAGGGGAGT TGTACTGGGC TTCCAGGACC CCAATTTGCA
     5041 ACTTTGTCGT GTCTATTTTT TCCAGAATag ccagggccat ggagtgaaag agtgggactg
     5101 agtttggaat ggattcctgg tctggctttt gtctgttcct gtctgtgagg gcctcagaaa
     5161 agttagcctc tttgtctgtg cttccagatt gttctggaaa gaggagaata acagtgtctt
     5221 ctatacaggg tagctgtCCA TGTGATGGGC TCCAAAGTGC TTATCCCAGG GCCAGTCCCC
     5281 TCCCTATCCC AGCAGAAGAG AAGATGGGTC CAGGGACACT GAGCAGTGTC TGGAGGTGTT
     5341 GGAAGCATCA GAAAGGCACC TTACCTGGGC TTTTCATCTC CAGACACCAA ATGAGGGGTT
     5401 GGCAGACCTG AGCATTTGCT GCAAGGATGT CTCTAATCAG CTGACTTAGA CACAACACAT
     5461 GGTTCCCACC CCAGCCCTAT CACCCACATG CTACCCTCCC AGACACCACT CACTCCTTCC
     5521 CATTTCCTTA GTAGCCTATG GTACCGCCCG CTCCTGGGCA CGGCCATCTG CTGCTGTCCT
     5581 GATATTGAGC CAGGCTTCCC ACTCTTGCAG ATTCCCTCCC CAGAAGTCTT TGAAGACCTG
     5641 ATCAAGTTTT CCTTCCACAC AAATGTCCTT GAGGACAACA TTGGCTACTT GAGATTCGAC
     5701 ATGTTCGGGG ACTGCGAGCT GCTTACCCAG GTCTCCGAGC TGCTGGTAGA ACACATCTGG
     5761 AAGAAGATTG TACACACTGA TGCCCTGATC ATCGACATGA GGTCAGTGGG CTGGACAGTG
     5821 ATCCCAGGTT GAGGCACGGC ACTGGCTGAG GACAGTCAGA GCTAGAGACC AAAACAGAAG
     5881 GAAAGATTCC CAGGGAACAA CCAAGGAACT GAAAGGAACC AGACGACCTA CCTGCCAGGG
     5941 ATCTGGCCAG CTAGcccaga ggttcaaatc ttatcggcca gtgggacctc agcactgata
     6001 gctttttaag ctcccctggt gatcccaatg tgtgtttgag gtgaagaGTT ATCCCACATC
     6061 AGTTGCCTGA CAAAACAAAT CAAATGGGGG TGGGGGGCAG GGACAGAAAA GATAAGCCCG
     6121 CTGATCCTTG GCCCCAGGCC AGCCCTATGT CAGTAGCTCC AAGAGAGATT GGACAGGCTA
     6181 TAATCCTGGT GGTCAGCCCT CCAGTGTGGT CGTACTTCTG CAAAATCACC CTCCCAGGAC
     6241 AGCCATTCTC TGGGCATCAC AAAGCCAGGG CCCCAGGGAT AATCTAGAAA TGAAGAGATG
     6301 CTATCAAAAT GAGAAAGCTT TGCATAACAA AATGGTTATT GGATATCTCT GCCCATTTAC
     6361 CTCCCTCTGC TTAAAACAAA CAAATAAACA CTGTATTTGT GGTGAGTCTC CATCATAGAC
     6421 CCCCTTCACC ACCTCTGCTC CCCCACGCAG AACAGTCCTC AGGCAGTGGT CAGACTCAGG
     6481 CCTCCCTCCG ATCCCAGGTC TATCGATGGG TGTGTCCCAA ACACATCCAC GAGTATGAGA
     6541 AAGGTCAGGG TGTATCTCTC CATTGGGAAC CTTTTCCACA TCTCTGCTGC AAGAGAAAGG
     6601 CTCTCGCAGC ATTTAAGCAC CCAGGCCGGC TGTAATTGCA GCTCTTGCAC GACTCTTAAC
     6661 AGTCACTAGG TGGCGCCAAA TCATGGTGAG GCGGGTATCC CTCTCTGGGA GATTATTTCC
     6721 CATGGCCAGG TTTTATAGTT GCCCAAAACC TTAGGTGATC ATTTTGTTCC TTAGACACCT
     6781 TAACAAACAC CAGAGACACC ACCGACCCAC ACATCCTTTT GACTGAATGT ATCATTCACA
     6841 TTTTTTAAAG GGAAGCTCCA ACTAGAGGCA CATTTGGCTT AGATTCCTCT GTCCCTGGGG
     6901 TTGGGGGTCA GATGCTGAGG TCATGGACAT CAATGGGCTG TAAGAATCTC TTGATACTTG
     6961 CCAGCACTAG ATGGAGAGGC AAGGGCAATA CAAACTTGCG TGTAGGCTTC TCCCTCCCCG
     7021 TGTACCTCTA CCATCTTGAG TTTGCTATCA CACCAAGCAT CACTGGTAAC TTGTGTTACT
     7081 GCACTTGATG GGGGTCTGTA TTCTATGCAT AGGTAGAATG AGCACAGAGA AGCAGTCCAT
     7141 GGTTGCTACG TGGGAAAGCA ATACCAATAA ATTCCCAGTT ACAGGATTCA TTGGAGCCTT
     7201 TAATACATTA GTATATAAGA TCAGGACCCA GGTTTGGTTa ttttattttc tcctcttttc
     7261 attttttaat tctttctttt GATGCTGTGG TTGttgctgt tttgagacag agtctcacta
     7321 tgtagtccgc agatgatttg gagcacacta tgtagaccat gctggccttg aactctcaga
     7381 aacccatcat cctctgcctc tcgagtgctg agattaaagg agccaccata cccagcCAGT
     7441 ATTTTCTGGA AGCATTAGAC CACTGACACA TTTAGTCTCA GGAGACTAGG ACTCTACGGG
     7501 ATCCTCTGGA TCATGTCTCC TGTGGAGTGT CGAGGGGTGC GCAGCACTGA GGTACCCTGA
     7561 AATTAGAACC CTTCTTCACA GGACAAAGAG CCAAGTTCAG GGAAGGGGGC TCACTGAGTG
     7621 CCTCCCTGTG AGCTCAGACG CCCTCCGAGT CATTGGCTCT GCTTCCCTTA GGTTCAACCT
     7681 TGGCGGCCCC ACCTCCTCCA TCTCAGCCTT GTGCTCTTAC TTCTTTGACG AGGCACCTCC
     7741 CATTCTGCTG GACAAGATCT ACAACCGGCC CAATGACTCG GTCAGCGAAC TTTGGACCCA
     7801 CACTCAGCTC ACAGGTACCT GAAGCCTTCT TCTCCCTATT CTCTTTCCaa aaaaaaaaaa
     7861 CCTTTTGAGT AAATCAGAGA AAAACAGCTT GAGTGTATAT AAAAATAACA ATGACAGAAT
     7921 AAGGTCCCTG TTCTGGTCCA CTGGACACAG TCCTGGAACA ACCTTCAGTA TCTGAAAGGA
     7981 CATGTCTaga gaagaaaagt ggcggtcaga tggcttgaca gtcttgtctg aggtcactcg
     8041 gccaataagg gaaagatcca aggtttaaag gtggctttgc ctaatagctg catgccccct
     8101 cccatcttaa cagctgcatg ccccctccca tcttaacagc tgcattgccc cctcccatct
     8161 taacagctgc atgccccctc ccatcttaac agctgcatgc cccctcccat cttaacagct
     8221 gcatgccccc tcccatctta acagctgcat gccccctccc atcttaacag ctgcatgccc
     8281 cctcccatct taacagctgc atgccccctc ccatcttaat agctgcatgc cccctcccat
     8341 cttaacagTA TAGCTAGCAG CCTACCCAAC AAATAGAGAT CTGGGATGCC CCCCTCACCT
     8401 TGCTAATCAA ATAGGTGCTC TTAGAGCTCA TCTTGTTTGA ACTCTTGGCT CCAGGTCATC
     8461 ACAATTGCCT GAAGAAATGT CCAGATGCTA ACAGGCCCTC CTGTACTTGC CTGGGCTGGA
     8521 GCACACCCAA AGCAGCAGAG GCAACCTCAG CCCCATAGAC TCCTGACTCT CGGGGCCTTA
     8581 TTTCTTGGTG AATCGCCTCC CTCCCTCTGC CCAGCACAGA GAACCAAGGA CTCTGGTGGA
     8641 CCTTGTGTTC CCACGCAAGG GAGGCCATCG GAGAGGCCAG CAGGGTTCCT CTGACCAGAG
     8701 AGGCAACTGG CCACTTTCAT TTATACATTT ACTCATTATA TAAGCATTTC ACTACCGTGG
     8761 CTTCCAGGAT TTATTCAATA GCATGGAAGA TTGTAAAAGG aaaaaaaaaT CAGATGAATT
     8821 CCAAATTTAA ACAGCTATTT AAAACCAGGT TACAATAGTC TCAGATTTAG AGATTCTATA
     8881 ACTTTGATTG GCCTCCAATA TGGGATCTAC CAGTGCCTTT GGACACTAAG ACCTTAAATG
     8941 TGAGTGGTTC TTACTGAGTT ACATTATCAC TGTAAACTCC ACACCAGATC CAGAAAGCCT
     9001 ACTGTGGAAA TGAAAGGCAG GAAGGGGAGG GTGGGAGGGG AAAGCAGGGA GATGGGCCTC
     9061 TTGCTTTAGt gtaataatct cattgtagta aatgtttctt tgacatatta tttaatcaaa
     9121 gcatgattaa agttaatttc atctgttttc ttttatactt attaatgtag ctactcaaaa
     9181 atttaaaatg acaATGAAGT CATAAAGTAA TAAATGTCCT TCTGGGAGCC TAAAGCAAAG
     9241 ACTCTCAGGT CAGAGTGGGA GGTTCCTTTG TTCAGGACAT GGTTGCATGC CCTGTCCTCA
     9301 GGAAAAGCCA AGCCTTCCTC CATATGACCA CACACAGCAC ATGGCGGTGT TCGGGCATAT
     9361 GAACGGCTAT CCCTGTTTCA CGGAGGCAGA CCGAAGCTGG TGCCCCACGT ATTGACACAG
     9421 ATGCGGAAGA CTAAACCTGG GGCCCTCCTC GTGGCATCCA TCACTGTAGG TGGCGGGGGC
     9481 TGATTTGACC CCGTGCTGAA TGGCCTCTGT CCTCCAGGTG AACGATATGG CTCCAAGAAG
     9541 AGCGTAGCCA TCCTGACCAG TGGTGTGACA GCCGGTGCCG CCGAGGAATT TACTTACATC
     9601 ATGAAGAGGC TGGGCCGGGC CCTGGTCATC GGTGAAGTGA CAAGTGGAGG TTGCCAACCA
     9661 CCGCAGACCT ACCACGTGGA TGACACCCAT CTCTACATCA CCATCCCTAC AGCTCGCTCT
     9721 GTGGGCGCTG AAGACGGAAG TTCCTGGGAA GGGGTGGGCG TGACACCTAA TGTAGTTGTC
     9781 TCTTCAGAAT TGGCCCTTAC CAGAGCCAAG GAGATACTCC AGCAGGCCCT GAGGGGGTAA
     9841 GGCAGAGTCT AAAGACTCTG AGGATCCCCA CGGCCAGAGC TGTGGTGGCA GGCTCTCTGG
     9901 GCCACTACTG GGGCTCCAGC ACGAGATCCT AAGACCCCAG GCAGCCCCCA GGGGGAGGGG
     9961 TTGCTGAGCT CAGACATCCT CCAGGGTTCA TCTGCTGGTC CCCACTACTC CAAAAAGTCT
    10021 CTCTCCAAAA AGTGGGAGCT CAGCCATCTC AAAGGCATCC CCCCATAGTG GTTATTCTGG
    10081 GGAGACTGAA GTCCATCTCG CTTCTACTCA CACCTCCTAG CTGCCTGTCT CCTGTCCCCA
    10141 TACTGTCTCC AAGAGCAATT CTGTCAGGAG AGGGAATTGA ACCACGGATG TAAAGTAAGG
    10201 CACACGTGAC AGTTTGCTTT TTCTAGTAGT CACCTTTTCA GAAAGCAAAA GAAAGACGTG
    10261 CTTAGTGCTT GTAGCACTTT CCAGTGTCAC AGCCCCTCTT TAACTCGGGA CAGCCGTTAT
    10321 CTGTAAGTTC ACCCTTAGTG GACAGCATTA CTAGGTCAAA ATGCATGAAA TACCTGAACA
    10381 AGCCTATGCT AGAGTAAAAA TCTCCCTAAT GAACCTCCCA TCAGAGTCCC TCTGTTTAAT
    10441 GTATCTGACT TTCTATATCC ACAGTCCTCT TGTGAATATT CCAGGATGAC AATGGTGGCC
    10501 CGTAGCCTGC CTCTGTGTGG TCTTCCAAAT TCAGTGTGTA GTCTGGGGTT ACTGAACATC
    10561 TGTGTGTTTC TGGTACTCAG TGGGGACCTT CAGCTCATGG CTTCTGAGGT TAGGAGCCCT
    10621 TCCGTATGTA TCCCATCCTC CCCCACAGCC CTGTTGTCAT TGCTTCCCTT GCCAAGCCTT
    10681 GTCATGTGCT ACACAGCTCG AATGTGTAGA CACCACATGT GAATGGCAGA GTAATAGGAC
    10741 ACAGGTCTAC ATTGCCCTCC ACCTGCAGTC CTCAGACACC TTACCTGGGG GAAAGATCTC
    10801 TAGGGTCCAG TGAGGACAGT GGGAACAGGA CCCCTGGCTG GTGCCCTAGA ATTCATACAA
    10861 CTTGTTCCCA CTACCTTATA AACTAATTTA AAGATGCTAT GTTTTTTAAA GGAGGACCAT
    10921 GCACCTGTAT TGTCTAGCCT TGACATCTGG AAAGGCTAAG CTGTTGCTGC TCAGGGCCTA
    10981 ATAAAGTGGC AAAGCTCTCC AAAGATAACA CAGCCCCACA TCAAAGACTC TCACGAATAC
    11041 CCACCAAGAC TCCAGGGAGT CCATGGGGCA CCCTTCAACT GACCCTATAT AGACTCTATG
    11101 CAGACCAGGG CCTGTCTTGC TATATTCAAG TAAGCACACA GGTTGGGGAT TTGGTGGTAA
    11161 CCTGAATAAT ATGGTTCTTA TTTCTCTTTA TAAGATAAAT GTGTGACTGC TCTACAGGGC
    11221 TTAAGCACTT AAATTCCAGG AATCCCTGCC CTTCCCACCT CCCACTTCCC CCTCCTCTCC
    11281 TCCTTCTTTC TTGTGTGTGT GTATGATGTA ACATAAATTA AATCCTTACT AATAGA
//
